Addgene plasmid #131615: Opie2-PuroR[traF]
Purpose: Expresses a functional PuroR only in females and dsRed in both genders.
Depositing lab: Omar Akbari. Depositing organization: University of California, San Diego (UCSD). Publication: A drug-inducible sex-separation technique for insects. Kandul NP, Liu J, Hsu AD, Hay BA, Akbari OS. Nat Commun. 2020 Apr 30;11(1):2106. doi: 10.1038/s41467-020-16020-2. PubMed 32355156.
Backbone
  Vector backbone: PiggyBac
  Backbone size w/o insert (bp): 5200
  Total vector size (bp): 8872
  Vector type: Insect Expression
Growth in bacteria
  Bacterial resistance: Ampicillin, 100 μg/mL
  Growth temperature: 37°C
  Growth strain: DH5alpha
  Copy number: High Copy
Gene/Insert
  Gene/Insert name: PuroR[traF] (alt name: PuroR with encoded female-specific intron from D. melanogaster tra gene.)
  Species: D. melanogaster (fly)
  Insert size (bp): 848
  Promoter: Opie2
  Cloning method: Gibson Cloning
  Sequencing primers: 5′ ccgcaacctgtctctggtgATGGTACCC; 3′ CAAGTTTCGAGGTCGAagatctctcag
Terms and licenses: Academic/Nonprofit Terms; Industry Terms: Not Available to Industry
How to cite: Opie2-PuroR[traF] was a gift from Omar Akbari (Addgene plasmid # 131615 ; http://n2t.net/addgene:131615 ; RRID:Addgene_131615)
