[The description below was written by a language model from this plasmid's Addgene catalogue record and pLannotate feature annotations shown in this document.]
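Description:
Opie2-PuroR[traF] is a piggyBac-based insect expression and transgenesis plasmid of about 8.9 kb, built for a drug-inducible sex-separation strategy in insects. In E. coli it is maintained as a high-copy plasmid through a ColE1/pUC-type origin and selected with ampicillin via the AmpR (β-lactamase) gene. The feature table also picks up pUC-derived remnants (lac promoter/operator, lacZα and MCS fragments). It also shows short AcMNPV FP25 and LEF-9 fragments on either side of the payload. These are probably baculovirus sequence carried along with the piggyBac arms, but the transposon terminal repeats themselves are not annotated. No transposase is encoded on the plasmid.

The payload consists of two divergently oriented cassettes. In one, the baculovirus OpIE-2 immediate-early promoter drives a puromycin N-acetyltransferase (PuroR) coding sequence that is interrupted by the female-specific intron from the Drosophila melanogaster transformer (tra) gene, followed by an SV40 polyadenylation signal. Because tra is spliced in a sex-specific manner, the intron is expected to be correctly removed only in females. A functional resistance protein is therefore made only in that sex, while males carry the transgene but remain puromycin sensitive. The annotated PuroR fragment begins well downstream of the promoter, which is consistent with the inserted intron. In the other cassette, the hr5 enhancer and IE1 promoter from AcMNPV drive DsRed with an SV40 poly(A) signal, giving a red fluorescent marker in both sexes for identifying transgenic animals. According to the record, the construct is used to express functional PuroR in females only, so that drug treatment can select one sex.
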