Features (pLannotate 1.2.2; 24 found; start..end, strand, type, name):
      1..87      +  rep_origin     RSF ori (fragment): Plasmids containing the RSF 1030 origin of replication can be propagated in E. coli cells that contain additional plasmids with compatible origins.
     89..181     +  CDS            lacI (fragment): lac repressor; lacI; The lac repressor binds to the lac operator to inhibit transcription in E. coli. This inhibition can be relieved by adding lactose or isopropyl-β-D-thiogalactopyranoside (IPTG).
    194..215     +  protein_bind   CAP binding site: CAP binding activates transcription in the presence of cAMP. E. coli catabolite activator protein
    230..260     +  promoter       lac promoter: promoter for the E. coli lac operon
    268..284     +  protein_bind   lac operator: The lac repressor binds to the lac operator to inhibit transcription in E. coli. This inhibition can be relieved by adding lactose or isopropyl-β-D-thiogalactopyranoside (IPTG). lac repressor encoded by lacI
    317..355     +  misc_feature   MCS (fragment): pUC18/19 multiple cloning site
    348..488     -  CDS            FP (fragment): FP25_NPVAC - Experimental evidence at protein level: Swiss-Prot protein existence level 1. From Autographa californica nuclear polyhedrosis virus (AcMNPV).
   1212..1333    -  polyA_signal   SV40 poly(A) signal: SV40 polyadenylation signal
   1356..1439    -  CDS            large T antigen (fragment): large T antigen from SV40 (simian virus 40)
   1454..2134    -  CDS            DsRed1: wild-type DsRed mammalian codon-optimized
   2145..2736    -  promoter       IE1 promoter: promoter of the ie1 gene from the baculovirus Autographa californica
   2740..3222    -  enhancer       hr5 enhancer: Autographa californica hr5; baculovirus early transcription enhancer
   3237..3697    +  promoter       OpIE-2 promoter (fragment): immediate-early gene 2 from the Orgyia pseudotsugata multicapsid nucleopolyhedrovirus; strong constitutive baculovirus promoter for insect cell expression
   3711..3776    +  CDS            IE2 (fragment): VIE2_NPVOP - Protein inferred from homology: Swiss-Prot protein existence level 3. RING-finger E3 ubiquitin ligase that plays an important regulatory role during the initial stages of infection. Migrates to specific nuclear foci early in infection supposely to prepare the sites for viral replication by targeting and ubiquitinating host proteins. From Orgyia pseudotsugata multicapsid polyhedrosis virus (OpMNPV).
   4027..4624    +  CDS            PuroR (fragment): puromycin N-acetyltransferase; pac from Streptomyces; confers resistance to puromycin
   4642..4776    +  polyA_signal   SV40 poly(A) signal: SV40 polyadenylation signal
   5876..6079    -  CDS            FP (fragment): FP25_NPVAC - Experimental evidence at protein level: Swiss-Prot protein existence level 1. From Autographa californica nuclear polyhedrosis virus (AcMNPV).
   6106..6573    +  CDS            LEF-9 (fragment): LEF9_NPVAC - Experimental evidence at protein level: Swiss-Prot protein existence level 1. Component of the viral DNA-dependent RNA polymerase which is composed of four equimolar subunits of LEF-4, LEF-8, LEF-9, and p47. Plays an essential role in late and very late gene expression. From Autographa californica nuclear polyhedrosis virus (AcMNPV).
   6577..6731    +  CDS            lacZα (fragment): LacZα fragment of β-galactosidase; lacZ fragment
   6737..6836    -  misc_feature   bom (fragment): basis of mobility region from pBR322
   6938..6973    -  CDS            rop (fragment): Rop protein, which maintains plasmids at low copy number; rop
   7068..7172    +  promoter       AmpR promoter: bla
   7173..8033    +  CDS            AmpR: β-lactamase; bla; confers resistance to ampicillin, carbenicillin, and related antibiotics
   8204..8792    +  rep_origin     ori: high-copy-number ColE1/pMB1/pBR322/pUC origin of replication
>Addgene plasmid #131615 | Opie2-PuroR[traF] | addgene full sequence | sequence record 257723 | Addgene NGS Result
ACCGTATTACCGCCTTTGAGTGAGCTGATACCGCTCGCCGCAGCCGAACGACCGAGCGCAGCGAGTCAGT
GAGCGAGGAAGCGGAAGAGCGCCCAATACGCAAACCGCCTCTCCCCGCGCGTTGGCCGATTCATTAATGC
AGCTGGCACGACAGGTTTCCCGACTGGAAAGCGGGCAGTGAGCGCAACGCAATTAATGTGAGTTAGCTCA
CTCATTAGGCACCCCAGGCTTTACACTTTATGCTTCCGGCTCGTATGTTGTGTGGAATTGTGAGCGGATA
ACAATTTCACACAGGAAACAGCTATGACATGATTACGAATTCGAGCTCGGTACCCGGGGATCCTCTAGAG
TCGACGCTCGCGCGACTTGGTTTGCCATTCTTTAGCGCGCGTCGCGTCACACAGCTTGGCCACAATGTGG
TTTTTGTCAAACGAAGATTCTATGACGTGTTTAAAGTTTAGGTCGAGTAAAGCGCAAATCTTTTTTAACC
CTAGAAAGATAGTCTGCGTAAAATTGACGCATGCATTCTTGAAATATTGCTCTCTCTTTCTAAATAGCGC
GAATCCGTCGCTGTGCATTTAGGACATCTCAGTCGCCGCTTGGAGCTCCCGTGAGGCGTGCTTGTCAATG
CGGTAAGTGTCACTGATTTTGAACTATAACGACCGCGTGAGTCAAAATGACGCATGATTATCTTTTACGT
GACTTTTAAGATTTAACTCATACGATAATTATATTGTTATTTCATGTTCTACTTACGTGATAACTTATTA
TATATATATTTTCTTGTTATAGATATCGTGACTAATATATAATAAAATGGGTAGTTCTTTAGACGATGAG
CATATCCTCTCTGCTCTTCTGCAAAGCGATGACGAGCTTGTTGGTGAGGATTCTGACAGTGAAATATCAG
ATCACGTAAGTGAAGATGACGTCCAGAGCGATACAGAAGAAGCGTTTATAGATGAGGTACATGAAGTGCA
GCCAACGTCAAGCGGTAGTGAAATATTAGACGAACAAAATGTTATTGAACAACCAGGTTCTTCATTGGCT
TCTAACAGAATCTTGACCTTGCCACAGAGGACTATTAGAGGTAAGAATAAACATTGTTGGTCAACTTCAA
AGTCCACGAGGCGTAGCCGAGTCTCTGCACTGAACATTGTCAGATCCGAGATCGGCCGGCCTAGGCGCGC
CGTACGCGTATCGATAAGCTTTAAGATACATTGATGAGTTTGGACAAACCACAACTAGAATGCAGTGAAA
AAAATGCTTTATTTGTGAAATTTGTGATGCTATTGCTTTATTTGTAACCATTATAAGCTGCAATAAACAA
GTTAACAACAACAATTGCATTCATTTTATGTTTCAGGTTCAGGGGGAGGTGTGGGAGGTTTTTTAAAGCA
AGTAAAACCTCTACAAATGTGGTATGGCTGATTATGATCTAGAGTCGCGGCCGCTACAGGAACAGGTGGT
GGCGGCCCTCGGTGCGCTCGTACTGCTCCACGATGGTGTAGTCCTCGTTGTGGGAGGTGATGTCCAGCTT
GGAGTCCACGTAGTAGTAGCCGGGCAGCTGCACGGGCTTCTTGGCCATGTAGATGGACTTGAACTCCACC
AGGTAGTGGCCGCCGTCCTTCAGCTTCAGGGCCTTGTGGATCTCGCCCTTCAGCACGCCGTCGCGGGGGT
ACAGGCGCTCGGTGGAGGCCTCCCAGCCCATGGTCTTCTTCTGCATTACGGGGCCGTCGGAGGGGAAGTT
CACGCCGATGAACTTCACCTTGTAGATGAAGCAGCCGTCCTGCAGGGAGGAGTCCTGGGTCACGGTCACC
ACGCCGCCGTCCTCGAAGTTCATCACGCGCTCCCACTTGAAGCCCTCGGGGAAGGACAGCTTCTTGTAGT
CGGGGATGTCGGCGGGGTGCTTCACGTACACCTTGGAGCCGTACTGGAACTGGGGGGACAGGATGTCCCA
GGCGAAGGGCAGGGGGCCGCCCTTGGTCACCTTCAGCTTCACGGTGTTGTGGCCCTCGTAGGGGCGGCCC
TCGCCCTCGCCCTCGATCTCGAACTCGTGGCCGTTCACGGTGCCCTCCATGCGCACCTTGAAGCGCATGA
ACTCCTTGATGACGTTCTTGGAGGAGCGCACCATCTCGAGGTCACTTGGTTGTTCACGATCTTGTCGCCG
CCAGTGTCAACTTGCAACTGAAACAATATCCAACATGAACGTCAATTTATACTGCCCTAATGGCGAACAC
GATAACAATATTTCTTTTATTATGCCCTCTAAAACCAACGCGGTTATCGTTTATTTATTCAAATTAGATA
TAGAACATCCGCCGACATACAATGTTAATGCAAAAACGCGTTTGGTGAGCGGATACGAAAACAGTCGGCC
GATAAACATTAATCTGAGGTCGATAACACCGTCCTTGAACGGAACACGAGGAGCGTACGTGATCAGCTGC
ATTCGCGCGCCGCGCCTTTATCGAGATTTATTTGCATACAACAAGTACACTGCGCCGTTGGGATTTGTGG
TAACGCGCACACATGCAGAGCTGCAAGTGTGGCACATTTTGTCTGTGCGCAAAACCTTTGAAGCCAAAAG
TACGAGGTCCGTTACGGGCATGCTAGCGCACACGGACAATGGACCCGACAAATTCTACGCCAAGGATTTA
ATGATAATGTCGGGCAACGTATCCGTTCATTTTATCAATAACCTACAAAAATGTCGCGCGCATCACAAAG
ACATCGACGCGCGTAGAATTCTACCCGTAAAGCGAGTTTAGTTATGAGCCATGTGCAAAACATGACATCA
GCTTTTATTTTTATAACAAATGACATCATTTCTTGATTGTGTTTTACACGTAGAATTCTACTCGTAAAGC
GAGTTCAGTTTTGAAAAACAAATGACATCATCTTTTTGATTGTGCTTTACAAGTAGAATTCTACCCGTAA
ATCAAGTTCGGTTTTGAAAAACAAATGAGTCATATTGTATGATATCATATTGCAAAACAAATGACTCATC
AATCGATCGTGCGTTACACGTAGAATTCTACTCGTAAAGCGAGTTTATGAGCCGTGTGCAAAACATGACA
TCATCTCGATTTGAAAAACAAATGACATCATCCACTGATCGTGCGTTACAAGTAGAATTCTACTCGTAAA
GCCAGTTCGGTTATGAGCCGTGTGCAAAACATGACATCAGCTTATGACTCATACTTGATTGTGTTTTACG
CGGTTTAAACGCGCCCATACTCGGTGGCCTCCCCACCACCAACTTTTTTGCACTGCAAAAAAACACGCTT
TTGCACGCGGGCCCATACATAGTACAAACTCTACGTTTCGTAGACTATTTTACATAAATAGTCTACACCG
TTGTATACGCTCCAAATACACTACCACACATTGAACCTTTTTGCAGTGCAAAAAAGTACGTGTCGGCAGT
CACGTAGGCCGGCCTTATCGGGTCGCGTCCTGTCACGTACGAATCACATTATCGGACCGGACGAGTGTTG
TCTTATCGTGACAGGACGCCAGCTTCCTGTGTTGCTAACCGCAGCCGGACGCAACTCCTTATCGGAACAG
GACGCGCCTCCATATCAGCCGCGCGTTATCTCATGCGCGTGACCGGACACGAGGCGCCCGTCCCGCTTAT
CGCGCCTATAAATACAGCCCGCAACGATCTGGTAAACACAGTTGAACAGCATCTGTTACAGCGACACAAC
ATGAGCCGGTCCAACAACGCCAACGCGCCCACGCCATCCAACCGCCGCCGCAACCTGTCTCTGGTGATGG
TACCCACTATATAGTATAACCGATCTGATCAGATTCTGATCCAGTGCCATCTTTTTGTTGTTTTTTTTCT
AGTGTCATATTGTGTGAAATGTGAAATGGATGAGAATGAACGCTGGACGACCAGACAGAGAAAGAGAAGC
TAGGACAATAGGACTCTCAACTGCGCATTACGTGGATTCCGTCTCCGACGATGCGCCAAACACTATGCGT
TAGATGCATTGACTAACCGCACACTCTTTTCACATAGACCGAGTACAAGCCCACGGTGCGCCTCGCCACC
CGCGACGACGTCCCCAGGGCCGTACGCACCCTCGCCGCCGCGTTCGCCGACTACCCCGCCACGCGCCACA
CCGTCGATCCGGACCGCCACATCGAGCGGGTCACCGAGCTGCAAGAACTCTTCCTCACGCGCGTCGGGCT
CGACATCGGCAAGGTGTGGGTCGCGGACGACGGCGCCGCGGTGGCGGTCTGGACCACGCCGGAGAGCGTC
GAAGCGGGGGCGGTGTTCGCCGAGATCGGCCCGCGCATGGCCGAGTTGAGCGGTTCCCGGCTGGCCGCGC
AGCAACAGATGGAAGGCCTCCTGGCGCCGCACCGGCCCAAGGAGCCCGCGTGGTTCCTGGCCACCGTCGG
CGTCTCGCCCGACCACCAGGGCAAGGGTCTGGGCAGCGCCGTCGTGCTCCCCGGAGTGGAGGCGGCCGAG
CGCGCCGGGGTGCCCGCCTTCCTGGAGACCTCCGCGCCCCGCAACCTCCCCTTCTACGAGCGGCTCGGCT
TCACCGTCACCGCCGACGTCGAGGTGCCCGAAGGACCGCGCACCTGGTGCATGACCCGCAAGCCCGGTGC
CTGAGAGATCTTCGACCTCGAAACTTGTTTATTGCAGCTTATAATGGTTACAAATAAAGCAATAGCATCA
CAAATTTCACAAATAAAGCATTTTTTTCACTGCATTCTAGTTGTGGTTTGTCCAAACTCATCAATGTATC
TTATCATGTCTGGATCATGTCGAGGGGGGGCCCGATTTAAATAAACCCCGGGCGAGCTCGAATTAACCAT
TGTGGGAACCGTGCGATCAAACAAACGCGAGATACCGGAAGTACTGAAAAACAGTCGCTCCAGGCCAGTG
GGAACATCGATGTTTTGTTTTGACGGACCCCTTACTCTCGTCTCATATAAACCGAAGCCAGCTAAGATGG
TATACTTATTATCATCTTGTGATGAGGATGCTTCTATCAACGAAAGTACCGGTAAACCGCAAATGGTTAT
GTATTATAATCAAACTAAAGGCGGAGTGGACACGCTAGACCAAATGTGTTCTGTGATGACCTGCAGTAGG
AAGACGAATAGGTGGCCTATGGCATTATTGTACGGAATGATAAACATTGCCTGCATAAATTCTTTTATTA
TATACAGCCATAATGTCAGTAGCAAGGGAGAAAAGGTTCAAAGTCGCAAAAAATTTATGAGAAACCTTTA
CATGAGCCTGACGTCATCGTTTATGCGTAAGCGTTTAGAAGCTCCTACTTTGAAGAGATATTTGCGCGAT
AATATCTCTAATATTTTGCCAAATGAAGTGCCTGGTACATCAGATGACAGTACTGAAGAGCCAGTAATGA
AAAAACGTACTTACTGTACTTACTGCCCCTCTAAAATAAGGCGAAAGGCAAATGCATCGTGCAAAAAATG
CAAAAAAGTTATTTGTCGAGAGCATAATATTGATATGTGCCAAAGTTGTTTCTGACTGACTAATAAGTAT
AATTTGTTTCTATTATGTATAAGTTAAGCTAATTACTTATTTTATAATACAACATGACTGTTTTTAAAGT
ACAAAATAAGTTTATTTTTGTAAAAGAGAGAATGTTTAAAAGTTTTGTTACTTTATAGAAGAAATTTTGA
GTTTTTGTTTTTTTTTAATAAATAAATAAACATAAATAAATTGTTTGTTGAATTTATTATTAGTATGTAA
GTGTAAATATAATAAAACTTAATATCTATTCAAATTAATAAATAAACCTCGATATACAGACCGATAAAAC
ACATGCGTCAATTTTACGCATGATTATCTTTAACGTACGTCACAATATGATTATCTTTCTAGGGTTAAAT
AATAGTTTCTAATTTTTTTATTATTCAGCCTGCTGTCGTGAATACCGTATATCTCAACGCTGTCTGTGAG
ATTGTCGTATTCTAGCCTTTTTAGTTTTTCGCTCATCGACTTGATATTGTCCGACACATTTTCGTCGATT
TGCGTTTTGATCAAAGACTTGAGCAGAGACACGTTAATCAACTGTTCAAATTGATCCATATTAACGATAT
CAACCCGATGCGTATATGGTGCGTAAAATATATTTTTTAACCCTCTTATACTTTGCACTCTGCGTTAATA
CGCGTTCGTGTACAGACGTAATCATGTTTTCTTTTTTGGATAAAACTCCTACTGAGTTTGACCTCATATT
AGACCCTCACAAGTTGCAAAACGTGGCATTTTTTACCAATGAAGAATTTAAAGTTATTTTAAAAAATTTC
ATCACAGATTTAAAGAAGAACCAAAAATTAAATTATTTCAACAGTTTAATCGACCAGTTAATCAACGTGT
ACACAGACGCGTCGGCAAAAAACACGCAGCCCGACGTGTTGGCTAAAATTATTAAATCAACTTGTGTTAT
AGTCACGGATTTGCCGTCCAACGTGTTCCTCAAAAAGTTGAAGACCAACAAGTTTACGGACACTATTAAT
TATTTGATTTTGCCCCACTTCATTTTGTGGGATCACAATTTTGTTATATTTTTAAACAAAGCTTGGCACT
GGCCGTCGTTTTACAACGTCGTGACTGGGAAAACCCTGGCGTTACCCAACTTAATCGCCTTGCAGCACAT
CCCCCTTTCGCCAGCTGGCGTAATAGCGAAGAGGCCCGCACCGATCGCCCTTCCCAACAGTTGCGCAGCC
TGAATGGCGAATGGCGCCTGATGCGGTATTTTCTCCTTACGCATCTGTGCGGTATTTCACACCGCATATG
GTGCACTCTCAGTACAATCTGCTCTGATGCCGCATAGTTAAGCCAGCCCCGACACCCGCCAACACCCGCT
GACGCGCCCTGACGGGCTTGTCTGCTCCCGGCATCCGCTTACAGACAAGCTGTGACCGTCTCCGGGAGCT
GCATGTGTCAGAGGTTTTCACCGTCATCACCGAAACGCGCGAGACGAAAGGGCCTCGTGATACGCCTATT
TTTATAGGTTAATGTCATGATAATAATGGTTTCTTAGACGTCAGGTGGCACTTTTCGGGGAAATGTGCGC
GGAACCCCTATTTGTTTATTTTTCTAAATACATTCAAATATGTATCCGCTCATGAGACAATAACCCTGAT
AAATGCTTCAATAATATTGAAAAAGGAAGAGTATGAGTATTCAACATTTCCGTGTCGCCCTTATTCCCTT
TTTTGCGGCATTTTGCCTTCCTGTTTTTGCTCACCCAGAAACGCTGGTGAAAGTAAAAGATGCTGAAGAT
CAGTTGGGTGCACGAGTGGGTTACATCGAACTGGATCTCAACAGCGGTAAGATCCTTGAGAGTTTTCGCC
CCGAAGAACGTTTTCCAATGATGAGCACTTTTAAAGTTCTGCTATGTGGCGCGGTATTATCCCGTATTGA
CGCCGGGCAAGAGCAACTCGGTCGCCGCATACACTATTCTCAGAATGACTTGGTTGAGTACTCACCAGTC
ACAGAAAAGCATCTTACGGATGGCATGACAGTAAGAGAATTATGCAGTGCTGCCATAACCATGAGTGATA
ACACTGCGGCCAACTTACTTCTGACAACGATCGGAGGACCGAAGGAGCTAACCGCTTTTTTGCACAACAT
GGGGGATCATGTAACTCGCCTTGATCGTTGGGAACCGGAGCTGAATGAAGCCATACCAAACGACGAGCGT
GACACCACGATGCCTGTAGCAATGGCAACAACGTTGCGCAAACTATTAACTGGCGAACTACTTACTCTAG
CTTCCCGGCAACAATTAATAGACTGGATGGAGGCGGATAAAGTTGCAGGACCACTTCTGCGCTCGGCCCT
TCCGGCTGGCTGGTTTATTGCTGATAAATCTGGAGCCGGTGAGCGTGGGTCTCGCGGTATCATTGCAGCA
CTGGGGCCAGATGGTAAGCCCTCCCGTATCGTAGTTATCTACACGACGGGGAGTCAGGCAACTATGGATG
AACGAAATAGACAGATCGCTGAGATAGGTGCCTCACTGATTAAGCATTGGTAACTGTCAGACCAAGTTTA
CTCATATATACTTTAGATTGATTTAAAACTTCATTTTTAATTTAAAAGGATCTAGGTGAAGATCCTTTTT
GATAATCTCATGACCAAAATCCCTTAACGTGAGTTTTCGTTCCACTGAGCGTCAGACCCCGTAGAAAAGA
TCAAAGGATCTTCTTGAGATCCTTTTTTTCTGCGCGTAATCTGCTGCTTGCAAACAAAAAAACCACCGCT
ACCAGCGGTGGTTTGTTTGCCGGATCAAGAGCTACCAACTCTTTTTCCGAAGGTAACTGGCTTCAGCAGA
GCGCAGATACCAAATACTGTTCTTCTAGTGTAGCCGTAGTTAGGCCACCACTTCAAGAACTCTGTAGCAC
CGCCTACATACCTCGCTCTGCTAATCCTGTTACCAGTGGCTGCTGCCAGTGGCGATAAGTCGTGTCTTAC
CGGGTTGGACTCAAGACGATAGTTACCGGATAAGGCGCAGCGGTCGGGCTGAACGGGGGGTTCGTGCACA
CAGCCCAGCTTGGAGCGAACGACCTACACCGAACTGAGATACCTACAGCGTGAGCTATGAGAAAGCGCCA
CGCTTCCCGAAGGGAGAAAGGCGGACAGGTATCCGGTAAGCGGCAGGGTCGGAACAGGAGAGCGCACGAG
GGAGCTTCCAGGGGGAAACGCCTGGTATCTTTATAGTCCTGTCGGGTTTCGCCACCTCTGACTTGAGCGT
CGATTTTTGTGATGCTCGTCAGGGGGGCGGAGCCTATGGAAAAACGCCAGCAACGCGGCCTTTTTACGGT
TCCTGGCCTTTTGCTGGCCTTTTGCTCACATGTTCTTTCCTGCGTTATCCCCTGATTCTGTGGATA
